>Addgene plasmid #131975 | pDONR221_SLC22A12 | addgene full sequence | sequence record 260206 | Addgene NGS Result
CTTTCCTGCGTTATCCCCTGATTCTGTGGATAACCGTATTACCGCCTTTGAGTGAGCTGATACCGCTCGC
CGCAGCCGAACGACCGAGCGCAGCGAGTCAGTGAGCGAGGAAGCGGAAGAGCGCCCAATACGCAAACCGC
CTCTCCCCGCGCGTTGGCCGATTCATTAATGCAGCTGGCACGACAGGTTTCCCGACTGGAAAGCGGGCAG
TGAGCGCAACGCAATTAATACGCGTACCGCTAGCCAGGAAGAGTTTGTAGAAACGCAAAAAGGCCATCCG
TCAGGATGGCCTTCTGCTTAGTTTGATGCCTGGCAGTTTATGGCGGGCGTCCTGCCCGCCACCCTCCGGG
CCGTTGCTTCACAACGTTCAAATCCGCTCCCGGCGGATTTGTCCTACTCAGGAGAGCGTTCACCGACAAA
CAACAGATAAAACGAAAGGCCCAGTCTTCCGACTGAGCCTTTCGTTTTATTTGATGCCTGGCAGTTCCCT
ACTCTCGCGTTAACGCTAGCATGGATGTTTTCCCAGTCACGACGTTGTAAAACGACGGCCAGTCTTAAGC
TCGGGCCCCAAATAATGATTTTATTTTGACTGATAGTGACCTGTTCGTTGCAACACATTGATGAGCAATG
CTTTTTTATAATGCCAACTTTGTACAAAAAAGCAGGCTCCACCATGGCCTTTTCCGAGCTGCTGGACCTG
GTGGGAGGACTGGGCCGGTTCCAGGTGCTGCAGACCATGGCCCTGATGGTGAGCATCATGTGGCTGTGCA
CACAGTCCATGCTGGAGAACTTTAGCGCCGCAGTGCCATCCCACAGATGTTGGGCCCCTCTGCTGGATAA
TTCTACCGCCCAGGCCAGCATCCTGGGATCTCTGAGCCCTGAGGCCCTGCTGGCAATCAGCATCCCACCT
GGACCTAACCAGAGGCCACACCAGTGCCGGCGGTTCCGGCAGCCACAGTGGCAGCTGCTGGACCCCAATG
CCACCGCCACATCCTGGTCTGAGGCAGATACCGAGCCATGCGTGGACGGATGGGTGTACGATAGGAGCAT
CTTCACCTCCACAATCGTGGCCAAGTGGAACCTGGTGTGCGACTCTCACGCCCTGAAGCCAATGGCCCAG
AGCATCTATCTGGCCGGCATCCTGGTGGGAGCAGCAGCATGCGGACCAGCAAGCGATAGGTTTGGCAGGC
GCCTGGTGCTGACCTGGTCCTACCTGCAGATGGCCGTGATGGGAACAGCAGCAGCCTTTGCCCCAGCATT
CCCCGTGTACTGTCTGTTCCGCTTTCTGCTGGCCTTCGCCGTGGCAGGCGTGATGATGAACACCGGCACA
CTGCTGATGGAGTGGACCGCAGCAAGGGCAAGGCCACTGGTCATGACCCTGAACTCTCTGGGCTTCAGCT
TTGGCCACGGACTGACCGCAGCAGTGGCATACGGCGTGCGGGACTGGACACTGCTGCAGCTGGTGGTGTC
CGTGCCCTTCTTCCTGTGCTTCCTGTATTCCTGGTGGCTGGCAGAGTCTGCCAGGTGGCTGCTGACCACA
GGCCGCCTGGACTGGGGACTGCAGGAGCTGTGGAGAGTGGCAGCCATCAATGGCAAGGGCGCCGTGCAGG
ATACCCTGACACCAGAGGTGCTGCTGAGCGCCATGAGGGAGGAGCTGTCCATGGGACAGCCACCAGCATC
TCTGGGCACCCTGCTGAGAATGCCTGGCCTGCGGTTCAGAACCTGCATCAGCACCCTGTGCTGGTTCGCC
TTTGGCTTCACATTCTTTGGACTGGCCCTGGACCTGCAGGCCCTGGGATCTAACATCTTTCTGCTGCAGA
TGTTCATCGGCGTGGTGGATATCCCAGCAAAGATGGGCGCCCTGCTGCTGCTGTCCCACCTGGGCCGGAG
ACCTACCCTGGCAGCATCTCTGCTGCTGGCAGGACTGTGCATCCTGGCAAATACACTGGTGCCACACGAG
ATGGGCGCCCTGAGGAGCGCCCTGGCCGTGCTGGGACTGGGAGGAGTGGGCGCCGCCTTTACCTGTATCA
CAATCTACAGCTCCGAGCTGTTCCCTACCGTGCTGAGGATGACAGCAGTGGGACTGGGCCAGATGGCAGC
AAGGGGAGGAGCAATCCTGGGACCACTGGTGCGCCTGCTGGGCGTGCACGGCCCATGGCTGCCCCTGCTG
GTGTATGGCACCGTGCCTGTGCTGTCTGGACTGGCCGCCCTGCTGCTGCCAGAGACCCAGAGCCTGCCTC
TGCCAGACACAATCCAGGATGTGCAGAACCAGGCCGTGAAGAAGGCCACCCACGGCACACTGGGCAATTC
CGTGCTGAAGTCTACCCAGTTCGACCCAGCTTTCTTGTACAAAGTTGGCATTATAAGAAAGCATTGCTTA
TCAATTTGTTGCAACGAACAGGTCACTATCAGTCAAAATAAAATCATTATTTGCCATCCAGCTGATATCC
CCTATAGTGAGTCGTATTACATGGTCATAGCTGTTTCCTGGCAGCTCTGGCCCGTGTCTCAAAATCTCTG
ATGTTACATTGCACAAGATAAAAATATATCATCATGAACAATAAAACTGTCTGCTTACATAAACAGTAAT
ACAAGGGGTGTTATGAGCCATATTCAACGGGAAACGTCGAGGCCGCGATTAAATTCCAACATGGATGCTG
ATTTATATGGGTATAAATGGGCTCGCGATAATGTCGGGCAATCAGGTGCGACAATCTATCGCTTGTATGG
GAAGCCCGATGCGCCAGAGTTGTTTCTGAAACATGGCAAAGGTAGCGTTGCCAATGATGTTACAGATGAG
ATGGTCAGACTAAACTGGCTGACGGAATTTATGCCTCTTCCGACCATCAAGCATTTTATCCGTACTCCTG
ATGATGCATGGTTACTCACCACTGCGATCCCCGGAAAAACAGCATTCCAGGTATTAGAAGAATATCCTGA
TTCAGGTGAAAATATTGTTGATGCGCTGGCAGTGTTCCTGCGCCGGTTGCATTCGATTCCTGTTTGTAAT
TGTCCTTTTAACAGCGATCGCGTATTTCGTCTCGCTCAGGCGCAATCACGAATGAATAACGGTTTGGTTG
ATGCGAGTGATTTTGATGACGAGCGTAATGGCTGGCCTGTTGAACAAGTCTGGAAAGAAATGCATAAACT
TTTGCCATTCTCACCGGATTCAGTCGTCACTCATGGTGATTTCTCACTTGATAACCTTATTTTTGACGAG
GGGAAATTAATAGGTTGTATTGATGTTGGACGAGTCGGAATCGCAGACCGATACCAGGATCTTGCCATCC
TATGGAACTGCCTCGGTGAGTTTTCTCCTTCATTACAGAAACGGCTTTTTCAAAAATATGGTATTGATAA
TCCTGATATGAATAAATTGCAGTTTCATTTGATGCTCGATGAGTTTTTCTAATCAGAATTGGTTAATTGG
TTGTAACACTGGCAGAGCATTACGCTGACTTGACGGGACGGCGCAAGCTCATGACCAAAATCCCTTAACG
TGAGTTACGCGTCGTTCCACTGAGCGTCAGACCCCGTAGAAAAGATCAAAGGATCTTCTTGAGATCCTTT
TTTTCTGCGCGTAATCTGCTGCTTGCAAACAAAAAAACCACCGCTACCAGCGGTGGTTTGTTTGCCGGAT
CAAGAGCTACCAACTCTTTTTCCGAAGGTAACTGGCTTCAGCAGAGCGCAGATACCAAATACTGTTCTTC
TAGTGTAGCCGTAGTTAGGCCACCACTTCAAGAACTCTGTAGCACCGCCTACATACCTCGCTCTGCTAAT
CCTGTTACCAGTGGCTGCTGCCAGTGGCGATAAGTCGTGTCTTACCGGGTTGGACTCAAGACGATAGTTA
CCGGATAAGGCGCAGCGGTCGGGCTGAACGGGGGGTTCGTGCACACAGCCCAGCTTGGAGCGAACGACCT
ACACCGAACTGAGATACCTACAGCGTGAGCTATGAGAAAGCGCCACGCTTCCCGAAGGGAGAAAGGCGGA
CAGGTATCCGGTAAGCGGCAGGGTCGGAACAGGAGAGCGCACGAGGGAGCTTCCAGGGGGAAACGCCTGG
TATCTTTATAGTCCTGTCGGGTTTCGCCACCTCTGACTTGAGCGTCGATTTTTGTGATGCTCGTCAGGGG
GGCGGAGCCTATGGAAAAACGCCAGCAACGCGGCCTTTTTACGGTTCCTGGCCTTTTGCTGGCCTTTTGC
TCACATGTT
Features (pLannotate 1.2.2; 10 found; start..end, strand, type, name):
    121..213     +  CDS            lacI (fragment): lac repressor; lacI; The lac repressor binds to the lac operator to inhibit transcription in E. coli. This inhibition can be relieved by adding lactose or isopropyl-β-D-thiogalactopyranoside (IPTG).
    268..295     -  terminator     rrnB T2 terminator: transcription terminator T2 from the E. coli rrnB gene
    427..470     +  terminator     rrnB T1 terminator: Escherichia coli rrnB; transcription terminator T1 from the E. coli rrnB gene
    517..553     -  CDS            lacZα (fragment): LacZα fragment of β-galactosidase; lacZ fragment
    569..668     +  protein_bind   attL1: mutant version of attL; recombination site for the Gateway® LR reaction LR Clonase™
    674..2332    +  CDS            SLC22A12: S22AC_HUMAN - Also known as OATL4, URAT1. Experimental evidence at protein level: Swiss-Prot protein existence level 1. Major urate transporter involved in renal reabsorption of urate and helps to maintain blood levels of uric acid (PubMed:12024214, PubMed:22194875). Translocates urate over the apical membrane of proximal tubular cells in exchange for organic anions or chloride ions (PubMed:12024214, PubMed:22194875). From Homo sapiens (Human).
   2334..2433    -  protein_bind   attL2: mutant version of attL; recombination site for the Gateway® LR reaction LR Clonase™
   2451..2469    -  promoter       T7 promoter: promoter for bacteriophage T7 RNA polymerase
   2603..3412    +  CDS            KanR: aminoglycoside phosphotransferase; aph(3')-Ia; confers resistance to kanamycin in bacteria or G418 (Geneticin®) in eukaryotes
   3559..4147    +  rep_origin     ori: high-copy-number ColE1/pMB1/pBR322/pUC origin of replication
