[The description below was written by a language model from this plasmid's Addgene catalogue record and pLannotate feature annotations shown in this document.]
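Description:
pDONR221_SLC22A12 is a Gateway entry clone built on the pDONR221 backbone and carrying a codon-optimized open reading frame for human SLC22A12, also known as URAT1, RST or OAT4L. This gene encodes the major urate transporter of the renal proximal tubule, which moves urate across the apical membrane in exchange for organic anions or chloride and so helps set blood uric acid levels. The sequenced plasmid is 4,209 nt. It is propagated in E. coli through a high-copy ColE1/pUC-type origin and selected with kanamycin via an aph(3')-Ia (KanR) cassette.

The 1,659 bp ORF sits between attL1 and attL2, the recombination sites produced when an insert is captured in a donor vector. In an LR Clonase reaction these sites recombine with the attR sites of a destination vector, transferring the ORF directionally and in frame. Upstream of attL1, the rrnB T1 and T2 terminators shield the insert from read-through transcription originating in the backbone. A T7 promoter lies just beyond attL2, oriented back toward the insert, and short lacI and lacZα fragments are backbone remnants with no evident function. M13 forward and reverse priming sites flank the cassette for sequence verification.

Although the catalogue lists the vector type as mammalian expression, no mammalian promoter or polyadenylation signal is annotated, so the plasmid serves as a shuttle rather than an expression construct. Expression depends on the destination vector chosen. It belongs to a consortium collection of solute carrier clones intended for subcloning into custom expression vectors for transporter research and drug discovery.
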