Addgene plasmid #131975: pDONR221_SLC22A12
Purpose: Gateway entry clone with codon-optimized ORF sequence for subcloning into custom expression vectors
Depositing lab: RESOLUTE Consortium & Giulio Superti-Furga. Depositing organization: CeMM Research Center for Molecular Medicine. Publication: The RESOLUTE consortium: unlocking SLC transporters for drug discovery. Superti-Furga G, Lackner D, Wiedmer T, Ingles-Prieto A, Barbosa B, Girardi E, Goldmann U, Gurtl B, Klavins K, Klimek C, Lindinger S, Lineiro-Retes E, Muller AC, Onstein S, Redinger G, Reil D, Sedlyarov V, Wolf G, Crawford M, Everley R, ... Steppan CM. Nat Rev Drug Discov. 2020 Jul;19(7):429-430. doi: 10.1038/d41573-020-00056-6. PubMed 32265506.
Backbone
  Vector backbone: pDONR221
  Backbone manufacturer: Thermo Fisher Scientific
  Backbone size w/o insert (bp): 2550
  Vector type: Mammalian Expression
Growth in bacteria
  Bacterial resistance: Kanamycin, 50 μg/mL
  Growth temperature: 37°C
  Growth strain: Stbl3
  Copy number: High Copy
Gene/Insert
  Gene/Insert name: SLC22A12 (alt name: OAT4L, RST, URAT1)
  Species: H. sapiens (human)
  Insert size (bp): 1659
  Entrez Gene: SLC22A12 (a.k.a. RST, OAT4L, URAT1)
  Cloning method: Gateway Cloning
  Sequencing primers: 5′ M13-fwd; 3′ M13-rev
Terms and licenses: Academic/Nonprofit Terms; Industry Terms
Depositor comments: For more information on the full Resolute plasmid collection, please see www.addgene.org/depositor-collections/re-solute/. Please provide your feedback on this plasmid to the RESOLUTE consortium by filling out their RESOLUTE repository feedback form: https://forms.office.com/Pages/ResponsePage.aspx?id=0e05yklzmkS7rjFGQL4N7z4feCLQvEJAmVcOCM_u885UN1JJRko0Ukg4TVQwNTZLOUxPQVJWT1NHUCQlQCN0PWcu
How to cite: pDONR221_SLC22A12 was a gift from RESOLUTE Consortium & Giulio Superti-Furga (Addgene plasmid # 131975 ; http://n2t.net/addgene:131975 ; RRID:Addgene_131975)
