>Addgene plasmid #131975 | pDONR221_SLC22A12 | depositor partial sequence | sequence record 253350 | Codon-optimized ORF of SLC22A12
ATGGCCTTTTCCGAGCTGCTGGACCTGGTGGGAGGACTGGGCCGGTTCCAGGTGCTGCAGACCATGGCCC
TGATGGTGAGCATCATGTGGCTGTGCACACAGTCCATGCTGGAGAACTTTAGCGCCGCAGTGCCATCCCA
CAGATGTTGGGCCCCTCTGCTGGATAATTCTACCGCCCAGGCCAGCATCCTGGGATCTCTGAGCCCTGAG
GCCCTGCTGGCAATCAGCATCCCACCTGGACCTAACCAGAGGCCACACCAGTGCCGGCGGTTCCGGCAGC
CACAGTGGCAGCTGCTGGACCCCAATGCCACCGCCACATCCTGGTCTGAGGCAGATACCGAGCCATGCGT
GGACGGATGGGTGTACGATAGGAGCATCTTCACCTCCACAATCGTGGCCAAGTGGAACCTGGTGTGCGAC
TCTCACGCCCTGAAGCCAATGGCCCAGAGCATCTATCTGGCCGGCATCCTGGTGGGAGCAGCAGCATGCG
GACCAGCAAGCGATAGGTTTGGCAGGCGCCTGGTGCTGACCTGGTCCTACCTGCAGATGGCCGTGATGGG
AACAGCAGCAGCCTTTGCCCCAGCATTCCCCGTGTACTGTCTGTTCCGCTTTCTGCTGGCCTTCGCCGTG
GCAGGCGTGATGATGAACACCGGCACACTGCTGATGGAGTGGACCGCAGCAAGGGCAAGGCCACTGGTCA
TGACCCTGAACTCTCTGGGCTTCAGCTTTGGCCACGGACTGACCGCAGCAGTGGCATACGGCGTGCGGGA
CTGGACACTGCTGCAGCTGGTGGTGTCCGTGCCCTTCTTCCTGTGCTTCCTGTATTCCTGGTGGCTGGCA
GAGTCTGCCAGGTGGCTGCTGACCACAGGCCGCCTGGACTGGGGACTGCAGGAGCTGTGGAGAGTGGCAG
CCATCAATGGCAAGGGCGCCGTGCAGGATACCCTGACACCAGAGGTGCTGCTGAGCGCCATGAGGGAGGA
GCTGTCCATGGGACAGCCACCAGCATCTCTGGGCACCCTGCTGAGAATGCCTGGCCTGCGGTTCAGAACC
TGCATCAGCACCCTGTGCTGGTTCGCCTTTGGCTTCACATTCTTTGGACTGGCCCTGGACCTGCAGGCCC
TGGGATCTAACATCTTTCTGCTGCAGATGTTCATCGGCGTGGTGGATATCCCAGCAAAGATGGGCGCCCT
GCTGCTGCTGTCCCACCTGGGCCGGAGACCTACCCTGGCAGCATCTCTGCTGCTGGCAGGACTGTGCATC
CTGGCAAATACACTGGTGCCACACGAGATGGGCGCCCTGAGGAGCGCCCTGGCCGTGCTGGGACTGGGAG
GAGTGGGCGCCGCCTTTACCTGTATCACAATCTACAGCTCCGAGCTGTTCCCTACCGTGCTGAGGATGAC
AGCAGTGGGACTGGGCCAGATGGCAGCAAGGGGAGGAGCAATCCTGGGACCACTGGTGCGCCTGCTGGGC
GTGCACGGCCCATGGCTGCCCCTGCTGGTGTATGGCACCGTGCCTGTGCTGTCTGGACTGGCCGCCCTGC
TGCTGCCAGAGACCCAGAGCCTGCCTCTGCCAGACACAATCCAGGATGTGCAGAACCAGGCCGTGAAGAA
GGCCACCCACGGCACACTGGGCAATTCCGTGCTGAAGTCTACCCAGTTC
